Addgene plasmid #191076: pEY81
Purpose: flp-32 fluorescent neural reporter driving nuclear mTagBFP2 expression (refer to NeuroPAL paper for expression)
Depositing lab: Oliver Hobert & Eviatar Yemini. Depositing organization: Columbia University. Publication: NeuroPAL: A Multicolor Atlas for Whole-Brain Neuronal Identification in C. elegans. Yemini E, Lin A, Nejatbakhsh A, Varol E, Sun R, Mena GE, Samuel ADT, Paninski L, Venkatachalam V, Hobert O. Cell. 2021 Jan 7;184(1):272-288.e11. doi: 10.1016/j.cell.2020.12.012. Epub 2020 Dec 29. PubMed 33378642.
Backbone
  Vector backbone: pPD95.62
  Vector type: Worm Expression
Growth in bacteria
  Bacterial resistance: Ampicillin, 100 μg/mL
  Growth temperature: 37°C
  Growth strain: DH5alpha
  Copy number: Unknown
Gene/Insert
  Gene/Insert name: flp-32
  Species: C. elegans (nematode)
  Mutation: None
  Entrez Gene: flp-32 (a.k.a. CELE_R03A10.2)
  Cloning method: Gibson Cloning
Terms and licenses: Academic/Nonprofit Terms; Industry Terms: Not Available to Industry
How to cite: pEY81 was a gift from Oliver Hobert & Eviatar Yemini (Addgene plasmid # 191076 ; http://n2t.net/addgene:191076 ; RRID:Addgene_191076)
