[The description below was written by a language model from this plasmid's Addgene catalogue record and pLannotate feature annotations shown in this document.]
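Description:
pEY81 is a C. elegans expression plasmid built on the pPD95.62 worm reporter backbone and assembled by Gibson cloning. It is one of the fluorescent neural reporters associated with the NeuroPAL multicolor atlas for whole-brain neuronal identification. In E. coli it is maintained through a high-copy ColE1/pUC-type origin and selected with ampicillin via the bla (AmpR) gene and its promoter. The annotated sequence is about 7.6 kb and also carries typical pUC-derived remnants: a fragment of the multiple cloning site, the lac promoter, operator and CAP binding site, and short fragments of lacI, rop and the bom region. None of these has a role in the worm.

The payload is a transcriptional reporter for flp-32, a C. elegans gene. The feature table annotates an mTagBFP2 coding sequence, a fast-maturing monomeric blue fluorescent protein, followed closely on the same strand by the C. elegans histone H2B gene his-11. This arrangement is consistent with a fluorophore–histone fusion that tethers the blue signal to chromatin, giving the nuclear localisation stated in the record. The roughly 2.8 kb stretch between the cloning-site fragment and mTagBFP2 is unannotated. It presumably holds the flp-32 regulatory sequence that drives expression, although the record does not define its boundaries. A short match to aex-5 downstream of the fusion probably reflects backbone 3' sequence rather than a functional coding element, and the 3' UTR is not explicitly annotated.

The construct is used to label the nuclei of flp-32-expressing neurons in blue. The record refers to the NeuroPAL publication for the specific expression pattern.
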