Features (pLannotate 1.2.2; 13 found; start..end, strand, type, name):
    152..170     -  misc_feature   MCS (fragment): pUC18/19 multiple cloning site
   3010..3855    +  CDS            mTagBFP2: mTagBFP2 is a basic (constitutively fluorescent) blue fluorescent protein published in 2011, derived from Entacmaea quadricolor. It is reported to be a very rapidly-maturing monomer with very low acid sensitivity.
   3880..4242    +  CDS            his-11: H2B1_CAEEL - Experimental evidence at protein level: Swiss-Prot protein existence level 1. Core component of nucleosome. Nucleosomes wrap and compact DNA into chromatin, limiting DNA accessibility to the cellular machineries which require DNA as a template. Histones thereby play a central role in transcription regulation, DNA repair, DNA replication and chromosomal stability. DNA accessibility is regulated via a complex set of post-translational modifications of histones, also called histone code, and nucleosome remodeling. From Caenorhabditis elegans.
   4852..5004    +  CDS            aex-5 (fragment): AEX5_CAEEL - Also known as kpc-3 From Caenorhabditis elegans.
   5132..5167    +  CDS            rop (fragment): Rop protein, which maintains plasmids at low copy number; rop
   5269..5368    +  misc_feature   bom (fragment): basis of mobility region from pBR322
   5466..5570    +  promoter       AmpR promoter: bla
   5571..6431    +  CDS            AmpR: β-lactamase; bla; confers resistance to ampicillin, carbenicillin, and related antibiotics
   6602..7190    +  rep_origin     ori: high-copy-number ColE1/pMB1/pBR322/pUC origin of replication
   7373..7465    +  CDS            lacI (fragment): lac repressor; lacI; The lac repressor binds to the lac operator to inhibit transcription in E. coli. This inhibition can be relieved by adding lactose or isopropyl-β-D-thiogalactopyranoside (IPTG).
   7478..7499    +  protein_bind   CAP binding site: CAP binding activates transcription in the presence of cAMP. E. coli catabolite activator protein
   7514..7544    +  promoter       lac promoter: promoter for the E. coli lac operon
   7552..7568    +  protein_bind   lac operator: The lac repressor binds to the lac operator to inhibit transcription in E. coli. This inhibition can be relieved by adding lactose or isopropyl-β-D-thiogalactopyranoside (IPTG). lac repressor encoded by lacI
>Addgene plasmid #191076 | pEY81 | addgene full sequence | sequence record 375997 | Addgene NGS Result
TCACACAGGAAACAGCTATGACCATGATTACGCCAAGCTGTAAGTTTAAACATGATCTTACTAACTAACT
ATTCTCATTTAAATTTTCAGAGCTTAAAAATGGCTGAAATCACTCACAACGATGGATACGCTAACAACTT
GGAAATGAAATAAGCTTGCATGCCTGCAGGAATCGATAATGTGCGAAGGGGGACATAGTGGTGAGGGGAG
GGTGAGAGAGTGTGGAGGAGTAGAGAAAAAGAGAAGTGTAACGATGGTGCATCTTTAGACCAAAATCATA
AAAGGCAAGTAACGATATTAAAATATATGATCCCGTTTGTCTACTATTGCATTTTGTATCTTGGTTCTCT
CTGATTTTATCGAAAAATTGTTAATTAACAAAATATGTGCAAAATATTTTCTTTTACATTTTGATGTTGG
AACATTTTTTGGAAAATTTTAGACGACCGAGATATAACCTGCTAAAGTAGAAAAATGGAGGTACAAGTTG
TATAGGAAAATTACGGTTATGGAAATATAACTAGAAATTTTTATTCTCATTTAAAATTCAAAGAGCTTAC
ATATAAACAAAGTAACATGAAAAAGCAAAGAACATGGCAAAACAATCATGAGAATGAGGTTTTAATGCTT
GCAAGGAGAACCCGTAAATATACATTCTACCCTATATATTTTCCCATAGTTACATTCTCACAAATAGCGG
GTTTCCCAACAAGATACCGAATTTTTCTAATTAGTAGTAGTGCATGCAATAGTATATTTCAATTGATATT
TTTGACCCTAATAACAGATTTTTTTGTCGGTTTTCTAATTTAAAAATCGTAATAATAAAACATATTCCCC
CCCCCCCCCCCAATATATAAGAACTATCGTTCCAAAATGAACTACTCCCATAAGCTGTTCTCATGGTGGT
TTTTTTTAATCAAGAAGATTAACGCAAAAATATAGTCTTCTTCCAAATGATTGTCAAAACATTTAAGGCT
CGATCAAACGTCTTATACCAATAAATATTCATATAAAATTATTCCTAAATGAATAAACCCCTATGATTTT
GGTAAAACCGCAAATTGAAAATTCTCATTACTTTTTGAACCTACCCAGAACTTGGAAAAATCACTGAGAT
GATTCATGTTTTTGTTTGCTTTTATCAAATATGTATAGAAATCCTCTAACCTTGGTTATGTGCTCTTGAG
AGAATCTAGGATTTTTTTGCCTGCAAGCTTCTGGTTTTTGGAACACAAATGATATTCTTTTTTGCGAAAA
GTTCACTGTTTGTCAGGCGTTCTTCACTTACTTAATTTATTTTTTCAAATAATTTCATAATTTAATAAAT
GTTGGAATGGAATGCGAGTATTTCTCAATTTTGTTGTGCTTTTTTGTTCCTGATCATAAAATTCTACGGA
AATAAAATTGGAACGGTTGTTGTTTTCTTCCAATTTTTGAGCGCTTGAAAGAACACAAACTATAAGTCCG
AGGCGCATCACAGAGTTCAAGTTTTTAAAAAGATTTTGCATTTCAGTTTTAGACCAATTTTGCTGGTTTC
CAAAATTGAATAATTAGACTTATCCAATCTGTAGTAAAATTGTATTTACGGAAAATATTACAATGCAAGG
CCGTAAGTATATTTTAAAAATTGAGTACGCCTGTGGGACTTTTTCAAACATTTAGTAATTATTTATTTTT
TTGACTTGCTCACAGTAACTCATGGAGGCCAAAACCGGTTGAAAAAATTTATCCATCGTAAGGATGTTCG
ACAAATTTCAGCAGTTTAGATCAGCAAACAAGAATGTTTGAATGAAAGTTTGTTGGACGTGCCAAGCAAT
GCTTAGACCTAGGTAACTTTCGTGACCATTTTTGAAGATCACCTATTTTATTTTATTCACTATAATTTCC
TTTTCACATACTACTTCGAAATTCAAAGCATTATTTTTCGTGTGGACTCTGAACCGATCGAGAACATTAC
AGAAGCTTATAACACTTAAGTGCTCTTAAAATAATGTTGTTTACCTTGCAGAAAATTCATCGAATACCTC
CCAACAAGTATACACCTGAAATGTGCTCCACAATTGTCTTGTTGCACACAAAGTTCCCCCGTTTCCAACT
ATCGGCAATTCGTTGTTCCTACCTCGTCATTTTGTCTTTAAATTATCGGAACAATGGAACAAAAGAATAA
GTGAGAAGTGAAAAAGAGAAAGATTCGTCTTTTTTTTGCGCTGACACTGTTGAAAATGTATGAGTGGGGT
GTGAGTTGGCGGCGTCGACGAACATTGCCAAGACAAAGAAACGTTGGTCTGTGTGGTTCTTTGGTAAAAC
ATTAACTTTTTGGTTAGTAGATAGGGTTAGGTACTCAACCACACACCAAGAATGAGGAGTTTCTCCTTTG
TTCACGTTCAGATTTTTGATCGGCTTCGGCTTCTTCGTCCCGCGCCGCAATTAGTAATATTCTGTTCTCG
ACAGCTTATCCCATCTAAAACCCGGAAAAAGTCGGGCTCATCCTCCGAGCCGGAGACTCCGACATCACTT
TTTGGAAAGAAATTACGTGTTCAAATTCAGGTTTTCGAAATGTAATGCGATTGCTGCTTCATTTGTTATT
CGATTATATCGTTCCGTTCTCTGGCTCAATTATGGAAGTGTCATTTTGGTAAGTAACCCTCCCAGTACTA
AACACACACTGTCATCCCTACGAAAGCACGACAAAAACAGTGCGGATGACACATGTGCCAGTGGCAGCTA
AAGTGGGAGGGGTCTTCGGGTTGGGCAATGGGAATCTGAAAGCAGCTCGCCGAGTGAGTGCCACGCCCCA
CGAAGCCTTCATTCTTACGACCCGGGATTGGCCAAAGGACCCAAAGGTATGTTTCGAATGATACTAACAT
AACATAGAACATTTTCAGGAGGACCCTTGCTTGGAGGGTACCGAGCTCAGAAAAAATGACCGCTCCAAAG
AAGAAGCGCAAGGTTCCAGTCGAGAAGATGACTGCCCCAAAAAAGAAACGTAAGGTCCCGCGGATGTCAG
AGCTTATTAAGGAGAATATGCATATGAAACTGTACATGGAAGGAACCGTGGACAACCATCACTTTAAGTG
CACTTCGGAGGGGGAAGGCAAACCGTACGAGGGCACCCAGACCATGCGAATCAAGGTGGTCGAGGGAGGC
CCACTGCCCTTCGCCTTCGACATTCTGGTAAGTTTAAACATATATATACTAACTAACCCTGATTATTTAA
ATTTTCAGGCTACTAGCTTCCTGTACGGCAGCAAGACTTTTATTAATCACACCCAGGGCATCCCGGACTT
CTTCAAACAGTCGTTCCCTGAGGGCTTCACATGGGAGCGTGTGACCACATACGAAGACGGTGGCGTTCTC
ACCGCTACCCAGGACACCAGCCTCCAGGACGGTTGCCTCATATATAATGTGGTAAGTTTAAACAGTTCGG
TACTAACTAACCATACATATTTAAATTTTCAGAAGATCCGGGGAGTAAACTTCACATCCAATGGTCCGGT
TATGCAGAAGAAAACACTCGGCTGGGAGGCCTTCACCGAGACGCTGTATCCGGCTGACGGAGGCCTGGAA
GGTCGAAACGACATGGCCCTGAAGCTCGTCGGCGGTAGCCATCTCATCGCAAACGCTAAGACCACATATA
GATCCAAGAAACCGGTAAGTTTAAACATGATTTTACTAACTAACTAATCTGATTTAAATTTTCAGGCTAA
GAACCTTAAAATGCCGGGAGTCTACTATGTTGACTACAGACTGGAACGGATCAAGGAGGCCAACAACGAG
ACCTACGTCGAGCAGCACGAGGTTGCAGTTGCCAGATACTGCGACCTCCCGAGCAAACTGGGTCACAAGC
TTAATCCTAGGATACCGGTGGGTGAAGACCCACCAAAGCCATCTGCCAAGGGAGCCAAGAAGGCCGCCAA
GACCGTTACGAAGCCAAAGGACGGAAAGAAGAGACGTCATGCCCGTAAGGAATCATACTCCGTCTACATC
TACCGTGTCCTCAAGCAAGTTCATCCAGACACTGGAGTTTCCTCCAAAGCCATGTCTATCATGAACTCTT
TTGTCAACGATGTCTTCGAGCGTATTGCTGCTGAAGCATCCCGTCTTGCTCACTACAACAAGCGTTCCAC
AATCTCATCCCGCGAAATTCAGACCGCTGTCCGTCTGATCCTTCCAGGAGAGCTTGCCAAGCACGCCGTG
TCTGAGGGAACCAAGGCCGTTACCAAGTACACTTCCAGCAAGTAGGAATTCCAACTGAGCGCCGGTCGCT
ACCATTACCAACTTGTCTGGTGTCAAAAATAATAGGGGCCGCTGTCATCAGAGTAAGTTTAAACTGAGTT
CTACTAACTAACGAGTAATATTTAAATTTTCAGCATCTCGCGCCCGTGCCTCTGACTTCTAAGTCCAATT
ACTCTTCAACATCCCTACATGCTCTTTCTCCCTGTGCTCCCACCCCCTATTTTTGTTATTATCAAAAAAC
TTCTCTTAATTTCTTTGTTTTTTAGCTTCTTTTAAGTCACCTCTAACAATGAAATTGTGTAGATTCAAAA
ATAGAATTAATTCGTAATAAAAAGTCGAAAAAAATTGTGCTCCCTCCCCCCATTAATAATAATTCTATCC
CAAAATCTACACAATGTTCTGTGTACACTTCTTATGTTTTTTACTTCTGATAAATTTTTTTGAAACATCA
TAGAAAAAACCGCACACAAAATACCTTATCATATGTTACGTTTCAGTTTATGACCGCAATTTTTATTTCT
TCGCACGTCTGGGCCTCTCATGACGTCAAATCATGCTCATCGTGAAAAAGTTTTGGAGTATTTTTGGAAT
TTTTCAATCAAGTGAAAGTTTATGAAATTAATTTTCCTGCTTTTGCTTTTTGGGGTTTCCCCTATTGTTT
GTCAAGATTTCGAGGACGGCGTTTTTCTTGCTAAAATCACAAGTATTGATGAGCACGATGCAAGAAAGAT
CGGAAGAAGGTTTGGGTTTGAGGCTCAGTGGAAGGTGAGTAGAAGTTGATAATTTGAAAGTGGAGTAGTG
TCTATGGGGTTTTTGCCTTAAATGACAGAATACATTCCCAATATACCAAACATAACTGTTTCCTACTAGT
CGGCCGTACGGGCCCTTTCGTCTCGCGCGTTTCGGTGATGACGGTGAAAACCTCTGACACATGCAGCTCC
CGGAGACGGTCACAGCTTGTCTGTAAGCGGATGCCGGGAGCAGACAAGCCCGTCAGGGCGCGTCAGCGGG
TGTTGGCGGGTGTCGGGGCTGGCTTAACTATGCGGCATCAGAGCAGATTGTACTGAGAGTGCACCATATG
CGGTGTGAAATACCGCACAGATGCGTAAGGAGAAAATACCGCATCAGGCGGCCTTAAGGGCCTCGTGATA
CGCCTATTTTTATAGGTTAATGTCATGATAATAATGGTTTCTTAGACGTCAGGTGGCACTTTTCGGGGAA
ATGTGCGCGGAACCCCTATTTGTTTATTTTTCTAAATACATTCAAATATGTATCCGCTCATGAGACAATA
ACCCTGATAAATGCTTCAATAATATTGAAAAAGGAAGAGTATGAGTATTCAACATTTCCGTGTCGCCCTT
ATTCCCTTTTTTGCGGCATTTTGCCTTCCTGTTTTTGCTCACCCAGAAACGCTGGTGAAAGTAAAAGATG
CTGAAGATCAGTTGGGTGCACGAGTGGGTTACATCGAACTGGATCTCAACAGCGGTAAGATCCTTGAGAG
TTTTCGCCCCGAAGAACGTTTTCCAATGATGAGCACTTTTAAAGTTCTGCTATGTGGCGCGGTATTATCC
CGTATTGACGCCGGGCAAGAGCAACTCGGTCGCCGCATACACTATTCTCAGAATGACTTGGTTGAGTACT
CACCAGTCACAGAAAAGCATCTTACGGATGGCATGACAGTAAGAGAATTATGCAGTGCTGCCATAACCAT
GAGTGATAACACTGCGGCCAACTTACTTCTGACAACGATCGGAGGACCGAAGGAGCTAACCGCTTTTTTG
CACAACATGGGGGATCATGTAACTCGCCTTGATCGTTGGGAACCGGAGCTGAATGAAGCCATACCAAACG
ACGAGCGTGACACCACGATGCCTGTAGCAATGGCAACAACGTTGCGCAAACTATTAACTGGCGAACTACT
TACTCTAGCTTCCCGGCAACAATTAATAGACTGGATGGAGGCGGATAAAGTTGCAGGACCACTTCTGCGC
TCGGCCCTTCCGGCTGGCTGGTTTATTGCTGATAAATCTGGAGCCGGTGAGCGTGGGTCTCGCGGTATCA
TTGCAGCACTGGGGCCAGATGGTAAGCCCTCCCGTATCGTAGTTATCTACACGACGGGGAGTCAGGCAAC
TATGGATGAACGAAATAGACAGATCGCTGAGATAGGTGCCTCACTGATTAAGCATTGGTAACTGTCAGAC
CAAGTTTACTCATATATACTTTAGATTGATTTAAAACTTCATTTTTAATTTAAAAGGATCTAGGTGAAGA
TCCTTTTTGATAATCTCATGACCAAAATCCCTTAACGTGAGTTTTCGTTCCACTGAGCGTCAGACCCCGT
AGAAAAGATCAAAGGATCTTCTTGAGATCCTTTTTTTCTGCGCGTAATCTGCTGCTTGCAAACAAAAAAA
CCACCGCTACCAGCGGTGGTTTGTTTGCCGGATCAAGAGCTACCAACTCTTTTTCCGAAGGTAACTGGCT
TCAGCAGAGCGCAGATACCAAATACTGTTCTTCTAGTGTAGCCGTAGTTAGGCCACCACTTCAAGAACTC
TGTAGCACCGCCTACATACCTCGCTCTGCTAATCCTGTTACCAGTGGCTGCTGCCAGTGGCGATAAGTCG
TGTCTTACCGGGTTGGACTCAAGACGATAGTTACCGGATAAGGCGCAGCGGTCGGGCTGAACGGGGGGTT
CGTGCACACAGCCCAGCTTGGAGCGAACGACCTACACCGAACTGAGATACCTACAGCGTGAGCTATGAGA
AAGCGCCACGCTTCCCGAAGGGAGAAAGGCGGACAGGTATCCGGTAAGCGGCAGGGTCGGAACAGGAGAG
CGCACGAGGGAGCTTCCAGGGGGAAACGCCTGGTATCTTTATAGTCCTGTCGGGTTTCGCCACCTCTGAC
TTGAGCGTCGATTTTTGTGATGCTCGTCAGGGGGGCGGAGCCTATGGAAAAACGCCAGCAACGCGGCCTT
TTTACGGTTCCTGGCCTTTTGCTGGCCTTTTGCTCACATGTTCTTTCCTGCGTTATCCCCTGATTCTGTG
GATAACCGTATTACCGCCTTTGAGTGAGCTGATACCGCTCGCCGCAGCCGAACGACCGAGCGCAGCGAGT
CAGTGAGCGAGGAAGCGGAAGAGCGCCCAATACGCAAACCGCCTCTCCCCGCGCGTTGGCCGATTCATTA
ATGCAGCTGGCACGACAGGTTTCCCGACTGGAAAGCGGGCAGTGAGCGCAACGCAATTAATGTGAGTTAG
CTCACTCATTAGGCACCCCAGGCTTTACACTTTATGCTTCCGGCTCGTATGTTGTGTGGAATTGTGAGCG
GATAACAATT
